>Addgene plasmid #147113 | pT7-EGFP-C1-HIV-Rev_O | addgene full sequence | sequence record 481706 | Addgene NGS Result
TAGTTATTAATAGTAATCAATTACGGGGTCATTAGTTCATAGCCCATATATGGAGTTCCGCGTTACATAA
CTTACGGTAAATGGCCCGCCTGGCTGACCGCCCAACGACCCCCGCCCATTGACGTCAATAATGACGTATG
TTCCCATAGTAACGCCAATAGGGACTTTCCATTGACGTCAATGGGTGGAGTATTTACGGTAAACTGCCCA
CTTGGCAGTACATCAAGTGTATCATATGCCAAGTACGCCCCCTATTGACGTCAATGACGGTAAATGGCCC
GCCTGGCATTATGCCCAGTACATGACCTTATGGGACTTTCCTACTTGGCAGTACATCTACGTATTAGTCA
TCGCTATTACCATGGTGATGCGGTTTTGGCAGTACATCAATGGGCGTGGATAGCGGTTTGACTCACGGGG
ATTTCCAAGTCTCCACCCCATTGACGTCAATGGGAGTTTGTTTTGGCACCAAAATCAACGGGACTTTCCA
AAATGTCGTAACAACTCCGCCCCATTGACGCAAATGGGCGGTAGGCGTGTACGGTGGGAGGTCTATATAA
GCAGAGCTCTCTGGCTAACTAGAGAACCCACTGCTTACTGGCTTATCGAAATTAATACGACTCACTATAG
GGAGACCCAAGCTCTAGCGCTACCGGTCGCCACCATGGTGAGCAAGGGCGAGGAGCTGTTCACCGGGGTG
GTGCCCATCCTGGTCGAGCTGGACGGCGACGTAAACGGCCACAAGTTCAGCGTGTCCGGCGAGGGCGAGG
GCGATGCCACCTACGGCAAGCTGACCCTGAAGTTCATCTGCACCACCGGCAAGCTGCCCGTGCCCTGGCC
CACCCTCGTGACCACCCTGACCTACGGCGTGCAGTGCTTCAGCCGCTACCCCGACCACATGAAGCAGCAC
GACTTCTTCAAGTCCGCCATGCCCGAAGGCTACGTCCAGGAGCGCACCATCTTCTTCAAGGACGACGGCA
ACTACAAGACCCGCGCCGAGGTGAAGTTCGAGGGCGACACCCTGGTGAACCGCATCGAGCTGAAGGGCAT
CGACTTCAAGGAGGACGGCAACATCCTGGGGCACAAGCTGGAGTACAACTACAACAGCCACAACGTCTAT
ATCATGGCCGACAAGCAGAAGAACGGCATCAAGGTGAACTTCAAGATCCGCCACAACATCGAGGACGGCA
GCGTGCAGCTCGCCGACCACTACCAGCAGAACACCCCCATCGGCGACGGCCCCGTGCTGCTGCCCGACAA
CCACTACCTGAGCACCCAGTCCGCCCTGAGCAAAGACCCCAACGAGAAGCGCGATCACATGGTCCTGCTG
GAGTTCGTGACCGCCGCCGGGATCACTCTCGGCATGGACGAGCTGTACAAGTCCGGACTCAGATCTCGAG
CTGCAGGAAGAAGCGGAGACAGCGACGAAGACCTCCTCAAGGCAGTCAGACTCATCAAGTTTCTCTATCA
AAGCAACCCACCTCCCAATCCCGAGGGGACCCGACAGGCCCGAAGGAATAGAAGAAGAAGGTGGAGAGAG
AGACAGAGACAGATCCATTCGATTAGTGAACGGATCCTTAGCACTTATCTGGGACGATCTGCGGAGCCTG
TGCCTCTTCAGCTACCACCGCTTGAGAGACTTACTCTTGATTGTAACGAGGATTGTGGAACTTCTGGGAC
GCAGGGGGTGGGAAGCCCTCAAATATTGGTGGAATCTCCTACAATATTGGAGTCAGGAGCTAAAGAATAA
GGTACCGCGGGCCCGGGATCCACCGGATCTAGATAACTGATCATAATCAGCCATACCACATTTGTAGAGG
TTTTACTTGCTTTAAAAAACCTCCCACACCTCCCCCTGAACCTGAAACATAAAATGAATGCAATTGTTGT
TGTTAACTTGTTTATTGCAGCTTATAATGGTTACAAATAAAGCAATAGCATCACAAATTTCACAAATAAA
GCATTTTTTTCACTGCATTCTAGTTGTGGTTTGTCCAAACTCATCAATGTATCTTAACGCGTAAATTGTA
AGCGTTAATATTTTGTTAAAATTCGCGTTAAATTTTTGTTAAATCAGCTCATTTTTTAACCAATAGGCCG
AAATCGGCAAAATCCCTTATAAATCAAAAGAATAGACCGAGATAGGGT
[37 nt withheld, positions 2149-2185]
AAAGAACGTGGACTCCAACGTCAAAGG
[49 nt withheld, positions 2213-2261]
T
[91 nt withheld, positions 2263-2353]
G
[124 nt withheld, positions 2355-2478]
CAGGTGGCACTTTTCGGGGAAATGTGCGCGGAACCCCTATTTGTTTATTTTTCTAAATACATTCAAATAT
GTATCCGCTCATGAGACAATAACCCTGATAAATGCTTCAATAATATTGAAAAAGGAAGAGTCCTGAGGCG
GAAAGAACCAGCTGTGGAATGTGTGTCAGTTAGGGTGTGGAAAGTCCCCAGGCTCCCCAGCAGGCAGAAG
TATGCAAAGCATGCATCTCAATTAGTCAGCAACCAGGTGTGGAAAGTCCCCAGGCTCCCCAGCAGGCAGA
AGTATGCAAAGCATGCATCTCAATTAGTCAGCAACCATAGTCCCGCCCCTAACTCCGCCCATCCCGCCCC
TAACTCCGCCCAGTTCCGCCCATTCTCCGCCCCATGGCTGACTAATTTTTTTTATTTATGCAGAGGCCGA
GGCCGCCTCGGCCTCTGAGCTATTCCAGAAGTAGTGAGGAGGCTTTTTTGGAGGCCTAGGCTTTTGCAAA
GATCGATCAAGAGACAGGATGAGGATCGTTTCGCATGATTGAACAAGATGGATTGCACGCAGGTTCTCCG
GCCGCTTGGGTGGAGAGGCTATTCGGCTATGACTGGGCACAACAGACAATCGGCTGCTCTGATGCCGCCG
TGTTCCGGCTGTCAGCGCAGGGGCGCCCGGTTCTTTTTGTCAAGACCGACCTGTCCGGTGCCCTGAATGA
ACTGCAAGACGAGGCAGCGCGGCTATCGTGGCTGGCCACGACGGGCGTTCCTTGCGCAGCTGTGCTCGAC
GTTGTCACTGAAGCGGGAAGGGACTGGCTGCTATTGGGCGAAGTGCCGGGGCAGGATCTCCTGTCATCTC
ACCTTGCTCCTGCCGAGAAAGTATCCATCATGGCTGATGCAATGCGGCGGCTGCATACGCTTGATCCGGC
TACCTGCCCATTCGACCACCAAGCGAAACATCGCATCGAGCGAGCACGTACTCGGATGGAAGCCGGTCTT
GTCGATCAGGATGATCTGGACGAAGAGCATCAGGGGCTCGCGCCAGCCGAACTGTTCGCCAGGCTCAAGG
CGAGCATGCCCGACGGCGAGGATCTCGTCGTGACCCATGGCGATGCCTGCTTGCCGAATATCATGGTGGA
AAATGGCCGCTTTTCTGGATTCATCGACTGTGGCCGGCTGGGTGTGGCGGACCGCTATCAGGACATAGCG
TTGGCTACCCGTGATATTGCTGAAGAGCTTGGCGGCGAATGGGCTGACCGCTTCCTCGTGCTTTACGGTA
TCGCCGCTCCCGATTCGCAGCGCATCGCCTTCTATCGCCTTCTTGACGAGTTCTTCTGAGCGGGACTCTG
GGGTTCGAAATGACCGACCAAGCGACGCCCAACCTGCCATCACGAGATTTCGATTCCACCGCCGCCTTCT
ATGAAAGGTTGGGCTTCGGAATCGTTTTCCGGGACGCCGGCTGGATGATCCTCCAGCGCGGGGATCTCAT
GCTGGAGTTCTTCGCCCACCCTAGGGGGAGGCTAACTGAAACACGGAAGGAGACAATACCGGAAGGAACC
CGCGCTATGACGGCAATAAAAAGACAGAATAAAACGCACGGTGTTGGGTCGTTTGTTCATAAACGCGGGG
TTCGGTCCCAGGGCTGGCACTCTGTCGATACCCCACCGAGACCCCATTGGGGCCAATACGCCCGCGTTTC
TTCCTTTTCCCCACCCCACCCCCCAAGTTCGGGTGAAGGCCCAGGGCTCGCAGCCAACGTCGGGGCGGCA
GGCCCTGCCATAGCCTCAGGTTACTCATATATACTTTAGATTGATTTAAAACTTCATTTTTAATTTAAAA
GGATCTAGGTGAAGATCCTTTTTGATAATCTCATGACCAAAATCCCTTAACGTGAGTTTTCGTTCCACTG
AGCGTCAGACCCCGTAGAAAAGATCAAAGGATCTTCTTGAGATCCTTTTTTTCTGCGCGTAATCTGCTGC
TTGCAAACAAAAAAACCACCGCTACCAGCGGTGGTTTGTTTGCCGGATCAAGAGCTACCAACTCTTTTTC
CGAAGGTAACTGGCTTCAGCAGAGCGCAGATACCAAATACTGTTCTTCTAGTGTAGCCGTAGTTAGGCCA
CCACTTCAAGAACTCTGTAGCACCGCCTACATACCTCGCTCTGCTAATCCTGTTACCAGTGGCTGCTGCC
AGTGGCGATAAGTCGTGTCTTACCGGGTTGGACTCAAGACGATAGTTACCGGATAAGGCGCAGCGGTCGG
GCTGAACGGGGGGTTCGTGCACACAGCCCAGCTTGGAGCGAACGACCTACACCGAACTGAGATACCTACA
GCGTGAGCTATGAGAAAGCGCCACGCTTCCCGAAGGGAGAAAGGCGGACAGGTATCCGGTAAGCGGCAGG
GTCGGAACAGGAGAGCGCACGAGGGAGCTTCCAGGGGGAAACGCCTGGTATCTTTATAGTCCTGTCGGGT
TTCGCCACCTCTGACTTGAGCGTCGATTTTTGTGATGCTCGTCAGGGGGGCGGAGCCTATGGAAAAACGC
CAGCAACGCGGCCTTTTTACGGTTCCTGGCCTTTTGCTGGCCTTTTGCTCACATGTTCTTTCCTGCGTTA
TCCCCTGATTCTGTGGATAACCGTATTACCGCCATGCAT
Features (pLannotate 1.2.2; 18 found; start..end, strand, type, name):
     61..364     +  enhancer       CMV enhancer: human cytomegalovirus immediate early enhancer
    365..568     +  promoter       CMV promoter: human cytomegalovirus (CMV) immediate early promoter
    564..597     +  LTR            5' LTR (truncated) (fragment): truncated 5' long terminal repeat (LTR) from HIV-1
    613..631     +  promoter       T7 promoter: promoter for bacteriophage T7 RNA polymerase
    665..1381    +  CDS            EGFP: EGFP is a basic (constitutively fluorescent) green fluorescent protein published in 1996, derived from Aequorea victoria. It is reported to be a rapidly-maturing weak dimer with moderate acid sensitivity.
   1382..1402    +  misc_feature   MCS (fragment): multiple cloning site
   1403..1749    +  CDS            Rev (fragment): human immunodeficiency virus 1 (HIV-1) Rev protein; rev; enhances nuclear export of unspliced and incompletely spliced viral mRNAs
   1751..1776    +  misc_feature   MCS (fragment): multiple cloning site
   1788..1872    +  CDS            large T antigen (fragment): large T antigen from SV40 (simian virus 40)
   1895..2016    +  polyA_signal   SV40 poly(A) signal: SV40 polyadenylation signal
   2050..2478    -  rep_origin     f1 ori (sequence partly withheld): f1 bacteriophage origin of replication; arrow indicates direction of (+) strand synthesis
   2505..2609    +  promoter       AmpR promoter: bla
   2611..2968    +  promoter       SV40 promoter: SV40 enhancer and early promoter
   3003..3797    +  CDS            NeoR/KanR: aminoglycoside phosphotransferase from Tn5; aph(3')-II (or nptII); confers resistance to neomycin, kanamycin, and G418 (Geneticin®)
   3818..3970    +  CDS            ble (fragment): BLE_KLEPN - Experimental evidence at protein level: Swiss-Prot protein existence level 1. Binding protein with a strong affinity to the bleomycin family of antibiotics. Binds to CL990; an antimitotic-antibiotic compound. From Klebsiella pneumoniae.
   4029..4076    +  polyA_signal   HSV TK poly(A) signal: herpes simplex virus thymidine kinase polyadenylation signal (Cole and Stacy, 1985)
   4167..4183    -  polyA_signal   bGH poly(A) signal (fragment): bovine growth hormone polyadenylation signal
   4405..4993    +  rep_origin     ori: high-copy-number ColE1/pMB1/pBR322/pUC origin of replication
