>Addgene plasmid #147113 | pT7-EGFP-C1-HIV-Rev_O | analyzer sequence | sequence record 289560
TAGTTATTAATAGTAATCAATTACGGGGTCATTAGTTCATAGCCCATATATGGAGTTCCGCGTTACATAA
CTTACGGTAAATGGCCCGCCTGGCTGACCGCCCAACGACCCCCGCCCATTGACGTCAATAATGACGTATG
TTCCCATAGTAACGCCAATAGGGACTTTCCATTGACGTCAATGGGTGGAGTATTTACGGTAAACTGCCCA
CTTGGCAGTACATCAAGTGTATCATATGCCAAGTACGCCCCCTATTGACGTCAATGACGGTAAATGGCCC
GCCTGGCATTATGCCCAGTACATGACCTTATGGGACTTTCCTACTTGGCAGTACATCTACGTATTAGTCA
TCGCTATTACCATGGTGATGCGGTTTTGGCAGTACATCAATGGGCGTGGATAGCGGTTTGACTCACGGGG
ATTTCCAAGTCTCCACCCCATTGACGTCAATGGGAGTTTGTTTTGGCACCAAAATCAACGGGACTTTCCA
AAATGTCGTAACAACTCCGCCCCATTGACGCAAATGGGCGGTAGGCGTGTACGGTGGGAGGTCTATATAA
GCAGAGCTCTCTGGCTAACTAGAGAACCCACTGCTTACTGGCTTATCGAAATTAATACGACTCACTATAG
GGAGACCCAAGCTCTAGCGCTACCGGTCGCCACCATGGTGAGCAAGGGCGAGGAGCTGTTCACCGGGGTG
GTGCCCATCCTGGTCGAGCTGGACGGCGACGTAAACGGCCACAAGTTCAGCGTGTCCGGCGAGGGCGAGG
GCGATGCCACCTACGGCAAGCTGACCCTGAAGTTCATCTGCACCACCGGCAAGCTGCCCGTGCCCTGGCC
CACCCTCGTGACCACCCTGACCTACGGCGTGCAGTGCTTCAGCCGCTACCCCGACCACATGAAGCAGCAC
GACTTCTTCAAGTCCGCCATGCCCGAAGGCTACGTCCAGGAGCGCACCATCTTCTTCAAGGACGACGGCA
ACTACAAGACCCGCGCCGAGGTGAAGTTCGAGGGCGACACCCTGGTGAACCGCATCGAGCTGAAGGGCAT
CGACTTCAAGGAGGACGGCAACATCCTGGGGCACAAGCTGGAGTACAACTACAACAGCCACAACGTCTAT
ATCATGGCCGACAAGCAGAAGAACGGCATCAAGGTGAACTTCAAGATCCGCCACAACATCGAGGACGGCA
GCGTGCAGCTCGCCGACCACTACCAGCAGAACACCCCCATCGGCGACGGCCCCGTGCTGCTGCCCGACAA
CCACTACCTGAGCACCCAGTCCGCCCTGAGCAAAGACCCCAACGAGAAGCGCGATCACATGGTCCTGCTG
GAGTTCGTGACCGCCGCCGGGATCACTCTCGGCATGGACGAGCTGTACAAGTCCGGACTCAGATCTCGAG
CTGCAGGAAGAAGCGGAGACAGCGACGAAGACCTCCTCAAGGCAGTCAGACTCATCAAGTTTCTCTATCA
AAGCAACCCACCTCCCAATCCCGAGGGGACCCGACAGGCCCGAAGGAATAGAAGAAGAAGGTGGAGAGAG
AGACAGAGACAGATCCATTCGATTAGTGAACGGATCCTTAGCACTTATCTGGGACGATCTGCGGAGCCTG
TGCCTCTTCAGCTACCACCGCTTGAGAGACTTACTCTTGATTGTAACGAGGATTGTGGAACTTCTGGGAC
GCAGGGGGTGGGAAGCCCTCAAATATTGGTGGAATCTCCTACAATATTGGAGTCAGGAGCTAAAGAATAA
GGTACCGCGGGCCCGGGATCCACCGGATCTAGATAACTGATCATAATCAGCCATACCACATTTGTAGAGG
TTTTACTTGCTTTAAAAAACCTCCCACACCTCCCCCTGAACCTGAAACATAAAATGAATGCAATTGTTGT
TGTTAACTTGTTTATTGCAGCTTATAATGGTTACAAATAAAGCAATAGCATCACAAATTTCACAAATAAA
GCATTTTTTTCACTGCATTCTAGTTGTGGTTTGTCCAAACTCATCAATGTATCTTAACGCGTAAATTGTA
AGCGTTAATATTTTGTTAAAATTCGCGTTAAATTTTTGTTAAATCAGCTCATTTTTTAACCAATAGGCCG
AAATCGGCAAAATCCCTTATAAATCAAAAGAATAGACCGAGATAGGGT
[37 nt withheld, positions 2149-2185]
AAAGAACGTGGACTCCAACGTCAAAGG
[49 nt withheld, positions 2213-2261]
T
[91 nt withheld, positions 2263-2353]
G
[124 nt withheld, positions 2355-2478]
CAGGTGGCACTTTTCGGGGAAATGTGCGCGGAACCCCTATTTGTTTATTTTTCTAAATACATTCAAATAT
GTATCCGCTCATGAGACAATAACCCTGATAAATGCTTCAATAATATTGAAAAAGGAAGAGTCCTGAGGCG
GAAAGAACCAGCTGTGGAATGTGTGTCAGTTAGGGTGTGGAAAGTCCCCAGGCTCCCCAGCAGGCAGAAG
TATGCAAAGCATGCATCTCAATTAGTCAGCAACCAGGTGTGGAAAGTCCCCAGGCTCCCCAGCAGGCAGA
AGTATGCAAAGCATGCATCTCAATTAGTCAGCAACCATAGTCCCGCCCCTAACTCCGCCCATCCCGCCCC
TAACTCCGCCCAGTTCCGCCCATTCTCCGCCCCATGGCTGACTAATTTTTTTTATTTATGCAGAGGCCGA
GGCCGCCTCGGCCTCTGAGCTATTCCAGAAGTAGTGAGGAGGCTTTTTTGGAGGCCTAGGCTTTTGCAAA
GATCGATCAAGAGACAGGATGAGGATCGTTTCGCATGATTGAACAAGATGGATTGCACGCAGGTTCTCCG
GCCGCTTGGGTGGAGAGGCTATTCGGCTATGACTGGGCACAACAGACAATCGGCTGCTCTGATGCCGCCG
TGTTCCGGCTGTCAGCGCAGGGGCGCCCGGTTCTTTTTGTCAAGACCGACCTGTCCGGTGCCCTGAATGA
ACTGCAAGACGAGGCAGCGCGGCTATCGTGGCTGGCCACGACGGGCGTTCCTTGCGCAGCTGTGCTCGAC
GTTGTCACTGAAGCGGGAAGGGACTGGCTGCTATTGGGCGAAGTGCCGGGGCAGGATCTCCTGTCATCTC
ACCTTGCTCCTGCCGAGAAAGTATCCATCATGGCTGATGCAATGCGGCGGCTGCATACGCTTGATCCGGC
TACCTGCCCATTCGACCACCAAGCGAAACATCGCATCGAGCGAGCACGTACTCGGATGGAAGCCGGTCTT
GTCGATCAGGATGATCTGGACGAAGAGCATCAGGGGCTCGCGCCAGCCGAACTGTTCGCCAGGCTCAAGG
CGAGCATGCCCGACGGCGAGGATCTCGTCGTGACCCATGGCGATGCCTGCTTGCCGAATATCATGGTGGA
AAATGGCCGCTTTTCTGGATTCATCGACTGTGGCCGGCTGGGTGTGGCGGACCGCTATCAGGACATAGCG
TTGGCTACCCGTGATATTGCTGAAGAGCTTGGCGGCGAATGGGCTGACCGCTTCCTCGTGCTTTACGGTA
TCGCCGCTCCCGATTCGCAGCGCATCGCCTTCTATCGCCTTCTTGACGAGTTCTTCTGAGCGGGACTCTG
GGGTTCGAAATGACCGACCAAGCGACGCCCAACCTGCCATCACGAGATTTCGATTCCACCGCCGCCTTCT
ATGAAAGGTTGGGCTTCGGAATCGTTTTCCGGGACGCCGGCTGGATGATCCTCCAGCGCGGGGATCTCAT
GCTGGAGTTCTTCGCCCACCCTAGGGGGAGGCTAACTGAAACACGGAAGGAGACAATACCGGAAGGAACC
CGCGCTATGACGGCAATAAAAAGACAGAATAAAACGCACGGTGTTGGGTCGTTTGTTCATAAACGCGGGG
TTCGGTCCCAGGGCTGGCACTCTGTCGATACCCCACCGAGACCCCATTGGGGCCAATACGCCCGCGTTTC
TTCCTTTTCCCCACCCCACCCCCCAAGTTCGGGTGAAGGCCCAGGGCTCGCAGCCAACGTCGGGGCGGCA
GGCCCTGCCATAGCCTCAGGTTACTCATATATACTTTAGATTGATTTAAAACTTCATTTTTAATTTAAAA
GGATCTAGGTGAAGATCCTTTTTGATAATCTCATGACCAAAATCCCTTAACGTGAGTTTTCGTTCCACTG
AGCGTCAGACCCCGTAGAAAAGATCAAAGGATCTTCTTGAGATCCTTTTTTTCTGCGCGTAATCTGCTGC
TTGCAAACAAAAAAACCACCGCTACCAGCGGTGGTTTGTTTGCCGGATCAAGAGCTACCAACTCTTTTTC
CGAAGGTAACTGGCTTCAGCAGAGCGCAGATACCAAATACTGTCCTTCTAGTGTAGCCGTAGTTAGGCCA
CCACTTCAAGAACTCTGTAGCACCGCCTACATACCTCGCTCTGCTAATCCTGTTACCAGTGGCTGCTGCC
AGTGGCGATAAGTCGTGTCTTACCGGGTTGGACTCAAGACGATAGTTACCGGATAAGGCGCAGCGGTCGG
GCTGAACGGGGGGTTCGTGCACACAGCCCAGCTTGGAGCGAACGACCTACACCGAACTGAGATACCTACA
GCGTGAGCTATGAGAAAGCGCCACGCTTCCCGAAGGGAGAAAGGCGGACAGGTATCCGGTAAGCGGCAGG
GTCGGAACAGGAGAGCGCACGAGGGAGCTTCCAGGGGGAAACGCCTGGTATCTTTATAGTCCTGTCGGGT
TTCGCCACCTCTGACTTGAGCGTCGATTTTTGTGATGCTCGTCAGGGGGGCGGAGCCTATGGAAAAACGC
CAGCAACGCGGCCTTTTTACGGTTCCTGGCCTTTTGCTGGCCTTTTGCTCACATGTTCTTTCCTGCGTTA
TCCCCTGATTCTGTGGATAACCGTATTACCGCCATGCAT
Features (pLannotate 1.2.2; 18 found; start..end, strand, type, name):
     61..364     +  enhancer       CMV enhancer: human cytomegalovirus immediate early enhancer
    365..568     +  promoter       CMV promoter: human cytomegalovirus (CMV) immediate early promoter
    564..597     +  LTR            5' LTR (truncated) (fragment): truncated 5' long terminal repeat (LTR) from HIV-1
    613..631     +  promoter       T7 promoter: promoter for bacteriophage T7 RNA polymerase
    665..1381    +  CDS            EGFP: EGFP is a basic (constitutively fluorescent) green fluorescent protein published in 1996, derived from Aequorea victoria. It is reported to be a rapidly-maturing weak dimer with moderate acid sensitivity.
   1382..1402    +  misc_feature   MCS (fragment): multiple cloning site
   1403..1749    +  CDS            Rev (fragment): human immunodeficiency virus 1 (HIV-1) Rev protein; rev; enhances nuclear export of unspliced and incompletely spliced viral mRNAs
   1751..1776    +  misc_feature   MCS (fragment): multiple cloning site
   1788..1872    +  CDS            large T antigen (fragment): large T antigen from SV40 (simian virus 40)
   1895..2016    +  polyA_signal   SV40 poly(A) signal: SV40 polyadenylation signal
   2050..2478    -  rep_origin     f1 ori (sequence partly withheld): f1 bacteriophage origin of replication; arrow indicates direction of (+) strand synthesis
   2505..2609    +  promoter       AmpR promoter: bla
   2611..2968    +  promoter       SV40 promoter: SV40 enhancer and early promoter
   3003..3797    +  CDS            NeoR/KanR: aminoglycoside phosphotransferase from Tn5; aph(3')-II (or nptII); confers resistance to neomycin, kanamycin, and G418 (Geneticin®)
   3818..3970    +  CDS            ble (fragment): BLE_KLEPN - Experimental evidence at protein level: Swiss-Prot protein existence level 1. Binding protein with a strong affinity to the bleomycin family of antibiotics. Binds to CL990; an antimitotic-antibiotic compound. From Klebsiella pneumoniae.
   4029..4076    +  polyA_signal   HSV TK poly(A) signal: herpes simplex virus thymidine kinase polyadenylation signal (Cole and Stacy, 1985)
   4167..4183    -  polyA_signal   bGH poly(A) signal (fragment): bovine growth hormone polyadenylation signal
   4405..4993    +  rep_origin     ori: high-copy-number ColE1/pMB1/pBR322/pUC origin of replication
