[The description below was written by a language model from this plasmid's Addgene catalogue record and pLannotate feature annotations shown in this document.]
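Description:
pT7-EGFP-C1-HIV-Rev_O is a 5.1 kb mammalian expression plasmid that produces HIV-1 Rev fused to the C-terminus of EGFP. The catalogue lists the backbone as unknown, but the name and feature layout match an EGFP-C1-type vector into which a T7 promoter has been added. It replicates in E. coli at high copy from a ColE1/pUC-type origin and also carries an f1 origin. A single NeoR/KanR (Tn5 aminoglycoside phosphotransferase) gene sits behind tandem bacterial (AmpR-type) and SV40 early promoters and ends with an HSV TK polyadenylation signal. This arrangement gives kanamycin resistance in bacteria and would allow G418 selection in mammalian cells.

The expression cassette is driven by the human CMV immediate-early enhancer and promoter. A T7 promoter lies just upstream of the coding region, which would also permit transcription by T7 RNA polymerase. The EGFP open reading frame is followed by a short stretch of multiple cloning site and then the Rev coding sequence, which the depositor states was taken from an HIV reference sequence. Transcripts terminate at the SV40 poly(A) signal. Several small hits in the automated annotation (a truncated HIV-1 LTR fragment, large T antigen, ble and bGH poly(A) fragments) are probably vector remnants or chance matches rather than functional elements.

Rev promotes nuclear export of unspliced and partially spliced viral RNAs, and the GFP tag allows the protein to be visualised or detected in transfected cells. The plasmid comes from a collection associated with work on nucleocytoplasmic transport of retroviral RNA. The record gives its purpose only as mammalian expression of HIV Rev.
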