Addgene plasmid #147113: pT7-EGFP-C1-HIV-Rev_O
Purpose: Mammalian Expression of HIV-Rev
Depositing lab: Elisa Izaurralde. Depositing organization: Max Planck Institute for Developmental Biology. Publication: Structure-function studies of nucleocytoplasmic transport of retroviral genomic RNA by mRNA export factor TAP. Teplova M, Wohlbold L, Khin NW, Izaurralde E, Patel DJ. Nat Struct Mol Biol. 2011 Aug 7;18(9):990-8. doi: 10.1038/nsmb.2094. PubMed 21822283.
Backbone
  Vector backbone: Unknown
  Vector type: Mammalian Expression
Growth in bacteria
  Bacterial resistance: Kanamycin, 50 μg/mL
  Growth temperature: 37°C
  Growth strain: DH5alpha
  Copy number: High Copy
Gene/Insert
  Gene/Insert name: HIV-Rev
  Species: HIV
  Cloning method: Unknown
Terms and licenses: Academic/Nonprofit Terms; Industry Terms: Not Available to Industry
Depositor comments: rev ORF extracted from NCBI: M11840.1 Plasmids from this collection were made available to the research community and donated after the lab closed. Please note that the sequence provided by the depositing laboratory may be theoretical/predicted or based on Sanger sequencing results. There may be discrepancies between sequencing results obtained by Addgene and the depositor sequence. If an Addgene verified sequence is not available, please contact before placing your order to request that our lab fully sequence the plasmid.
How to cite: pT7-EGFP-C1-HIV-Rev_O was a gift from Elisa Izaurralde (Addgene plasmid # 147113 ; http://n2t.net/addgene:147113 ; RRID:Addgene_147113)
